Addgene plasmid #161528: pJM584 ZF2x6-C mKate2 in TUPV1
Purpose: Inducible expression of mKate2 under the ZF2x6-C promoter
Depositing lab: Joshua Leonard. Publication: Model-guided design of mammalian genetic programs. Muldoon JJ, Kandula V, Hong M, Donahue PS, Boucher JD, Bagheri N, Leonard JN. Sci Adv. 2021 Feb 19;7(8). pii: 7/8/eabe9375. doi: 10.1126/sciadv.abe9375. Print 2021 Feb. PubMed 33608279.
Backbone
  Vector backbone: pPD471 CMV MCS (TUPV1)
  Vector type: Mammalian Expression, Synthetic Biology
Growth in bacteria
  Bacterial resistance: Ampicillin, 100 μg/mL
  Growth temperature: 37°C
  Growth strain: DH5alpha
  Copy number: High Copy
Gene/Insert
  Gene/Insert name: mKate2
  Species: Synthetic
  Promoter: ZF2x6-C
  Cloning method: Restriction Enzyme; 5′ cloning site BglII (not destroyed); 3′ cloning site NotI (not destroyed)
  Sequencing primers: 5′ CGACACGGAAATGTTGAATAC; 3′ CAGTGGGAGTGGCACCTTCC
Terms and licenses: Academic/Nonprofit Terms; Industry Terms: Not Available to Industry
How to cite: pJM584 ZF2x6-C mKate2 in TUPV1 was a gift from Joshua Leonard (Addgene plasmid # 161528 ; http://n2t.net/addgene:161528 ; RRID:Addgene_161528)
