[The description below was written by a language model from this plasmid's Addgene catalogue record and pLannotate feature annotations shown in this document.]
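Description:
pJM584 ZF2x6-C mKate2 in TUPV1 is a 5,055 bp mammalian expression plasmid for synthetic biology, built on the TUPV1 backbone (pPD471 CMV MCS). In this construct the payload was cloned between BglII and NotI sites that remain intact, and no CMV promoter is annotated in the sequenced plasmid. It is propagated in E. coli as a high-copy plasmid through a ColE1/pUC-type origin and selected with ampicillin via the β-lactamase gene and its own promoter. An f1 phage origin is also present, along with short lac promoter/operator, CAP site and lacI remnants that are backbone carry-over.

The payload is a reporter transcription unit in which the ZF2x6-C promoter drives mKate2, a rapidly maturing monomeric red fluorescent protein, followed by the bovine growth hormone polyadenylation signal. The feature table annotates only a fragment of a minimal TATA-box promoter with low basal activity just upstream of the coding sequence. The promoter name suggests an array of six ZF2 zinc-finger binding sites ahead of this minimal core, but the sites themselves are not annotated and the record does not define the "C" designation. Such an arrangement would be expected to stay largely silent until a cognate zinc-finger transcription factor is supplied, consistent with the stated purpose of inducible mKate2 expression.

Downstream, an SV40 early promoter and SV40 poly(A) signal flank only a short fragment of a bleomycin-resistance gene, so a functional mammalian selection marker appears to be absent and the plasmid is probably intended for transient transfection. It serves as a fluorescent output reporter for engineered mammalian genetic circuits.
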