Features (pLannotate 1.2.2; 16 found; start..end, strand, type, name):
    255..271     +  promoter       minP (fragment): minimal TATA-box promoter with low basal activity
    313..1008    +  CDS            mKate2: mKate2 is a basic (constitutively fluorescent) red fluorescent protein published in 2009, derived from Entacmaea quadricolor. It is reported to be a rapidly-maturing monomer with moderate acid sensitivity.
   1062..1173    +  polyA_signal   bGH poly(A) signal: bovine growth hormone polyadenylation signal
   1658..1683    -  misc_feature   MCS (fragment): pBluescript multiple cloning site
   2055..2483    +  rep_origin     f1 ori (sequence partly withheld): f1 bacteriophage origin of replication; arrow indicates direction of (+) strand synthesis
   2488..2510    +  promoter       SV40 promoter (fragment): SV40 enhancer and early promoter
   2511..2702    +  promoter       SV40 promoter: SV40 early promoter
   2729..2827    +  CDS            ble (fragment): BLE_KLEPN - Experimental evidence at protein level: Swiss-Prot protein existence level 1. Binding protein with a strong affinity to the bleomycin family of antibiotics. Binds to CL990; an antimitotic-antibiotic compound. From Klebsiella pneumoniae.
   2822..2943    +  polyA_signal   SV40 poly(A) signal: SV40 polyadenylation signal
   3016..3032    -  protein_bind   lac operator: The lac repressor binds to the lac operator to inhibit transcription in E. coli. This inhibition can be relieved by adding lactose or isopropyl-β-D-thiogalactopyranoside (IPTG). lac repressor encoded by lacI
   3040..3070    -  promoter       lac promoter: promoter for the E. coli lac operon
   3085..3106    -  protein_bind   CAP binding site: CAP binding activates transcription in the presence of cAMP. E. coli catabolite activator protein
   3119..3211    -  CDS            lacI (fragment): lac repressor; lacI; The lac repressor binds to the lac operator to inhibit transcription in E. coli. This inhibition can be relieved by adding lactose or isopropyl-β-D-thiogalactopyranoside (IPTG).
   3394..3982    -  rep_origin     ori: high-copy-number ColE1/pMB1/pBR322/pUC origin of replication
   4153..5013    -  CDS            AmpR: β-lactamase; bla; confers resistance to ampicillin, carbenicillin, and related antibiotics
   5014..63      -  promoter       AmpR promoter (across the origin): bla
>Addgene plasmid #161528 | pJM584 ZF2x6-C mKate2 in TUPV1 | addgene full sequence | sequence record 317648 | Addgene NGS Result
TTGTCTCATGAGCGGATACATATTTGAATGTATTTAGAAAAATAAACAAATAGGGGTTCCGCGCACATTT
CCCCGAAAAGTGCCACCTGACGTCGACGGATCGGGAGATCGAAGACGGTGCCAAGGTCTTGACAAACGAG
TGCTAGTACAAGATCTGCGAGGAGGACGTGACGCGAGAGGACGTGTGAGCTGAGGACGTGGACTAAGAGG
ACGTGACGCGAGAGGACGTGTGAGCTGAGGACGTGAACGCTCTCTAGAGGGTATATAATGGGGGCCACTA
GTCTACTACCAGAGCTCATCGCTAGCGCCACCATGGTGAGCGAGCTGATTAAGGAGAACATGCACATGAA
GCTGTATATGGAGGGCACCGTGAACAACCACCACTTCAAGTGTACCTCCGAGGGCGAAGGCAAGCCCTAC
GAGGGCACCCAGACCATGAGAATCAAGGCGGTCGAGGGCGGCCCTCTCCCCTTCGCCTTCGACATCCTGG
CTACCAGCTTCATGTACGGCAGCAAAACCTTCATCAACCACACCCAGGGCATCCCCGACTTCTTTAAGCA
GTCCTTCCCCGAGGGCTTCACATGGGAGAGAGTCACCACATACGAAGATGGGGGCGTGCTGACCGCTACC
CAGGACACCAGCCTCCAGGACGGCTGCCTCATCTACAACGTCAAGATCAGAGGGGTGAACTTCCCATCCA
ACGGCCCTGTGATGCAGAAGAAAACACTCGGCTGGGAGGCCTCCACCGAAACCCTGTACCCCGCTGACGG
CGGCCTGGAAGGCAGAGCCGACATGGCCCTGAAGCTCGTGGGCGGGGGCCACCTGATCTGCAACTTGAAA
ACCACATACAGATCCAAGAAACCCGCTAAGAACCTCAAGATGCCCGGCGTCTACTATGTGGACAGGAGAC
TGGAAAGAATCAAGGAGGCCGACAAAGAAACCTACGTCGAGCAGCACGAGGTGGCTGTGGCCAGATACTG
CGACCTCCCTAGCAAACTGGGGCACAGATGAGCGGCCGCTCGAGTCTAGAGGGCCCGTTTAAACCCGCTG
ATCAGCCTCGACTGTGCCTTCTAGTTGCCAGCCATCTGTTGTTTGCCCCTCCCCCGTGCCTTCCTTGACC
CTGGAAGGTGCCACTCCCACTGTCCTTTCCTAATAAAATGAGGAAATTGCATCGCATTGTCTGAGTAGGT
GTCATTCTATTCTGGGGGGTGGGGTGGGGCAGGACAGCAAGGGGGAGGATTGGGAAGTCAATAGCAGGCA
TGCTGGGGATGCGGTGGGCTCTATGGCTTCTGAGGCAGGTCGAGGGTACATGCGCCTTACTCCTTGTGAG
CGCATCGCGATAAGCTCTAGAGGGACAGCCCCCCCCCAAAGCCCCCAGGGATGTAATTACGTCCCTCCCC
CGCTAGGGGGCAGCAGCGAGCCGCCCGGGGCTCCGCTCCGGTCCGGCGCTCCCCCCGCATCCCCGAGCCG
GCAGCGTGCGGGGACAGCCCGGGCACGGGGAAGGTGGCACGGGATCGCTTTCCTCTGAACGCTTCTCGCT
GCTCTTTGAGCCTGCAGACACCTGGGGGGATACGGGGAAAAAGCTTTAGGCTGAAAGAGAGATTTAGAAT
GACAGAATCATAGAACGGCCTGCGTACGGATGGGGCTCTAGCTCTAGAGCTTGATATCGAATTCCTGCAG
CCCCGCTAGAGGGACAGCCCCCCCCCAAAGCCCCCAGGGATGTAATTACGTCCCTCCCCCGCTAGGGGGC
AGCAGCGAGCCGCCCGGGGCTCCGCTCCGGTCCGGCGCTCCCCCCGCATCCCCGAGCCGGCAGCGTGCGG
GGACAGCCCGGGCACGGGGAAGGTGGCACGGGATCGCTTTCCTCTGAACGCTTCTCGCTGCTCTTTGAGC
CTGCAGACACCTGGGGGGATACGGGGAAAAAGCTTTAGGCTGAAAGAGAGATTTAGAATGACAGAATCAT
AGAACGGCCTGGGCGCGCCTGGTGGCGAACGATCAACAGACGGGAGAGGGCAAAAGTCTTCGCTGACAGC
GACCGGACTCTAGGGGGTATCCCC
[124 nt withheld, positions 2055-2178]
C
[91 nt withheld, positions 2180-2270]
A
[49 nt withheld, positions 2272-2320]
CCTTTGACGTTGGAGTCCACGTTCTTT
[37 nt withheld, positions 2348-2384]
ACCCTATCTCGGTCTATTCTTTTGATTTATAAGGGATTTTGCCGATTTCGGCCTATTGGTTAAAAAATGA
GCTGATTTAACAAAAATTTAACGCGAATTAATTCTGTGGAATGTGTGTCAGTTAGGCTCAATTAGTCAGC
AACCATAGTCCCGCCCCTAACTCCGCCCATCCCGCCCCTAACTCCGCCCAGTTCCGCCCATTCTCCGCCC
CATGGCTGACTAATTTTTTTTATTTATGCAGAGGCCGAGGCCGCCTCTGCCTCTGAGCTATTCCAGAAGT
AGTGAGGAGGCTTTTTTGGAGGCCTAGGCTTTTGCAAAAAGCTCCCGGGAGCTTGTATATCCATTTTCGG
AGGTTGGGCTTCGGAATCGTTTTCCGGGACGCCGGCTGGATGATCCTCCAGCGCGGGGATCTCATGCTGG
AGTTCTTCGCCCACCCCAACTTGTTTATTGCAGCTTATAATGGTTACAAATAAAGCAATAGCATCACAAA
TTTCACAAATAAAGCATTTTTTTCACTGCATTCTAGTTGTGGTTTGTCCAAACTCATCAATGTATCTTAT
CATGTCTGTATACCGTCGACCTCTAGCTAGAGCTTGGCGTAATCATGGTCATAGCTGTTTCCTGTGTGAA
ATTGTTATCCGCTCACAATTCCACACAACATACGAGCCGGAAGCATAAAGTGTAAAGCCTGGGGTGCCTA
ATGAGTGAGCTAACTCACATTAATTGCGTTGCGCTCACTGCCCGCTTTCCAGTCGGGAAACCTGTCGTGC
CAGCTGCATTAATGAATCGGCCAACGCGCGGGGAGAGGCGGTTTGCGTATTGGGCGCTCTTCCGCTTCCT
CGCTCACTGACTCGCTGCGCTCGGTCGTTCGGCTGCGGCGAGCGGTATCAGCTCACTCAAAGGCGGTAAT
ACGGTTATCCACAGAATCAGGGGATAACGCAGGAAAGAACATGTGAGCAAAAGGCCAGCAAAAGGCCAGG
AACCGTAAAAAGGCCGCGTTGCTGGCGTTTTTCCATAGGCTCCGCCCCCCTGACGAGCATCACAAAAATC
GACGCTCAAGTCAGAGGTGGCGAAACCCGACAGGACTATAAAGATACCAGGCGTTTCCCCCTGGAAGCTC
CCTCGTGCGCTCTCCTGTTCCGACCCTGCCGCTTACCGGATACCTGTCCGCCTTTCTCCCTTCGGGAAGC
GTGGCGCTTTCTCATAGCTCACGCTGTAGGTATCTCAGTTCGGTGTAGGTCGTTCGCTCCAAGCTGGGCT
GTGTGCACGAACCCCCCGTTCAGCCCGACCGCTGCGCCTTATCCGGTAACTATCGTCTTGAGTCCAACCC
GGTAAGACACGACTTATCGCCACTGGCAGCAGCCACTGGTAACAGGATTAGCAGAGCGAGGTATGTAGGC
GGTGCTACAGAGTTCTTGAAGTGGTGGCCTAACTACGGCTACACTAGAAGAACAGTATTTGGTATCTGCG
CTCTGCTGAAGCCAGTTACCTTCGGAAAAAGAGTTGGTAGCTCTTGATCCGGCAAACAAACCACCGCTGG
TAGCGGTGGTTTTTTTGTTTGCAAGCAGCAGATTACGCGCAGAAAAAAAGGATCTCAAGAAGATCCTTTG
ATCTTTTCTACGGGGTCTGACGCTCAGTGGAACGAAAACTCACGTTAAGGGATTTTGGTCATGAGATTAT
CAAAAAGGATCTTCACCTAGATCCTTTTAAATTAAAAATGAAGTTTTAAATCAATCTAAAGTATATATGA
GTAAACTTGGTCTGACAGTTACCAATGCTTAATCAGTGAGGCACCTATCTCAGCGATCTGTCTATTTCGT
TCATCCATAGTTGCCTGACTCCCCGTCGTGTAGATAACTACGATACGGGAGGGCTTACCATCTGGCCCCA
GTGCTGCAATGATACCGCGAGATCCACGCTCACCGGCTCCAGATTTATCAGCAATAAACCAGCCAGCCGG
AAGGGCCGAGCGCAGAAGTGGTCCTGCAACTTTATCCGCCTCCATCCAGTCTATTAATTGTTGCCGGGAA
GCTAGAGTAAGTAGTTCGCCAGTTAATAGTTTGCGCAACGTTGTTGCCATTGCTACAGGCATCGTGGTGT
CACGCTCGTCGTTTGGTATGGCTTCATTCAGCTCCGGTTCCCAACGATCAAGGCGAGTTACATGATCCCC
CATGTTGTGCAAAAAAGCGGTTAGCTCCTTCGGTCCTCCGATCGTTGTCAGAAGTAAGTTGGCCGCAGTG
TTATCACTCATGGTTATGGCAGCACTGCATAATTCTCTTACTGTCATGCCATCCGTAAGATGCTTTTCTG
TGACTGGTGAGTACTCAACCAAGTCATTCTGAGAATAGTGTATGCGGCGACCGAGTTGCTCTTGCCCGGC
GTCAATACGGGATAATACCGCGCCACATAGCAGAACTTTAAAAGTGCTCATCATTGGAAAACGTTCTTCG
GGGCGAAAACTCTCAAGGATCTTACCGCTGTTGAGATCCAGTTCGATGTAACCCACTCGTGCACCCAACT
GATCTTCAGCATCTTTTACTTTCACCAGCGTTTCTGGGTGAGCAAAAACAGGAAGGCAAAATGCCGCAAA
AAAGGGAATAAGGGCGACACGGAAATGTTGAATACTCATACTCTTCCTTTTTCAATATTATTGAAGCATT
TATCAGGGTTA
