>Addgene plasmid #161528 | pJM584 ZF2x6-C mKate2 in TUPV1 | depositor partial sequence | sequence record 312982 | ZF2x6-C promoter
AGATCTGCGAGGAGGACGTGACGCGAGAGGACGTGTGAGCTGAGGACGTGGACTAAGAGGACGTGACGCG
AGAGGACGTGTGAGCTGAGGACGTGAACGCTCTCTAGAGGGTATATAATGGGGGCCACTAGTCTACTACC
AGAGCTCATCGCTAGC
