>Addgene plasmid #161528 | pJM584 ZF2x6-C mKate2 in TUPV1 | depositor partial sequence | sequence record 312983 | mKate2 gene
ATGGTGAGCGAGCTGATTAAGGAGAACATGCACATGAAGCTGTATATGGAGGGCACCGTGAACAACCACC
ACTTCAAGTGTACCTCCGAGGGCGAAGGCAAGCCCTACGAGGGCACCCAGACCATGAGAATCAAGGCGGT
CGAGGGCGGCCCTCTCCCCTTCGCCTTCGACATCCTGGCTACCAGCTTCATGTACGGCAGCAAAACCTTC
ATCAACCACACCCAGGGCATCCCCGACTTCTTTAAGCAGTCCTTCCCCGAGGGCTTCACATGGGAGAGAG
TCACCACATACGAAGATGGGGGCGTGCTGACCGCTACCCAGGACACCAGCCTCCAGGACGGCTGCCTCAT
CTACAACGTCAAGATCAGAGGGGTGAACTTCCCATCCAACGGCCCTGTGATGCAGAAGAAAACACTCGGC
TGGGAGGCCTCCACCGAAACCCTGTACCCCGCTGACGGCGGCCTGGAAGGCAGAGCCGACATGGCCCTGA
AGCTCGTGGGCGGGGGCCACCTGATCTGCAACTTGAAAACCACATACAGATCCAAGAAACCCGCTAAGAA
CCTCAAGATGCCCGGCGTCTACTATGTGGACAGGAGACTGGAAAGAATCAAGGAGGCCGACAAAGAAACC
TACGTCGAGCAGCACGAGGTGGCTGTGGCCAGATACTGCGACCTCCCTAGCAAACTGGGGCACAGATGA
